Addgene plasmid #18773: MSCV Myc T58A puro
Depositing lab: Scott Lowe. Depositing organization: Cold Spring Harbor Laboratory. Publication: Evasion of the p53 tumour surveillance network by tumour-derived MYC mutants. Hemann MT, Bric A, Teruya-Feldstein J, Herbst A, Nilsson JA, Cordon-Cardo C, Cleveland JL, Tansey WP, Lowe SW. Nature. 2005 Aug 11. 436(7052):807-11. 10.1038/nature03845 PubMed 16094360.
Backbone
  Vector backbone: pMSCVpuro
  Backbone manufacturer: Clontech
  Backbone size w/o insert (bp): 6300
  Vector type: Mammalian Expression, Retroviral
  Selectable markers: Puromycin
Growth in bacteria
  Bacterial resistance: Ampicillin, 100 μg/mL
  Growth temperature: 37°C
  Growth strain: DH5alpha
  Copy number: High Copy
Gene/Insert
  Gene/Insert name: myc T58A (alt name: myc)
  Species: H. sapiens (human)
  Insert size (bp): 1461
  Mutation: T58A
  Entrez Gene: MYC (a.k.a. MRTL, MYCC, bHLHe39, c-Myc)
  Tag / fusion protein: 3xHA (N terminal on backbone)
  Cloning method: Restriction Enzyme; 5′ cloning site BglII (not destroyed); 3′ cloning site EcoRI (not destroyed)
  Sequencing primers: 5′ MSCV
Terms and licenses: Academic/Nonprofit Terms; Industry Terms: Not Available to Industry
How to cite: MSCV Myc T58A puro was a gift from Scott Lowe (Addgene plasmid # 18773 ; http://n2t.net/addgene:18773 ; RRID:Addgene_18773)
