[The description below was written by a language model from this plasmid's Addgene catalogue record and pLannotate feature annotations shown in this document.]
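Description:
MSCV Myc T58A puro is a replication-defective gammaretroviral expression vector built on the commercial pMSCVpuro backbone, designed to deliver a mutant human c-Myc stably into mammalian cells. The proviral portion is bounded by 5' and 3' long terminal repeats from murine embryonic stem cell virus and includes the MESV Ψ packaging signal followed by a truncated, start-codon-less gag segment, an arrangement that promotes efficient encapsidation of the vector RNA when gag, pol and env functions are supplied in trans by a packaging cell line. In bacteria the plasmid is maintained by a high-copy ColE1/pUC-type origin and selected with ampicillin through the β-lactamase gene. The small lac, rop, bom, tetracycline-resistance and env fragments annotated outside the LTRs are non-functional backbone remnants.

The payload is the human MYC coding sequence carrying the T58A substitution, cloned between BglII and EcoRI sites and transcribed from the 5' LTR. Threonine 58 is a phosphorylation site that governs Myc turnover, and mutations at this residue recur in tumours. The catalogue lists an N-terminal 3xHA tag. This tag is not separately annotated in the feature table, although the recorded insert size exceeds the annotated c-Myc coding region and there is unannotated sequence upstream of it. Downstream, an internal mouse PGK promoter drives puromycin N-acetyltransferase, so transduced cells can be selected with puromycin independently of LTR-driven Myc expression. The associated publication concerns how tumour-derived MYC mutants evade p53-dependent tumour surveillance, which is consistent with using this construct to compare the oncogenic behaviour of mutant and wild-type Myc in transduced cells.
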