Features (pLannotate 1.2.2; 19 found; start..end, strand, type, name):
     68..584     +  LTR            5' LTR: 5' long terminal repeat from murine embryonic stem cell virus
    648..989     +  misc_feature   MESV Ψ: packaging signal of murine embryonic stem cell virus
   1056..1472    +  CDS            gag (truncated): truncated Moloney murine leukemia virus (MMLV) gag gene lacking the start codon
   1658..2974    +  CDS            c-Myc: human c-Myc proto-oncogene
   3000..3499    +  promoter       PGK promoter: mouse phosphoglycerate kinase 1 promoter
   3520..4119    +  CDS            PuroR: puromycin N-acetyltransferase; pac from Streptomyces alboniger; confers resistance to puromycin
   4219..4733    +  LTR            3' LTR: 3' long terminal repeat from murine embryonic stem cell virus
   4895..4911    -  protein_bind   lac operator: The lac repressor binds to the lac operator to inhibit transcription in E. coli. This inhibition can be relieved by adding lactose or isopropyl-β-D-thiogalactopyranoside (IPTG). lac repressor encoded by lacI
   4919..4949    -  promoter       lac promoter: promoter for the E. coli lac operon
   4964..4985    -  protein_bind   CAP binding site: CAP binding activates transcription in the presence of cAMP. E. coli catabolite activator protein
   4998..5090    -  CDS            lacI (fragment): lac repressor; lacI; The lac repressor binds to the lac operator to inhibit transcription in E. coli. This inhibition can be relieved by adding lactose or isopropyl-β-D-thiogalactopyranoside (IPTG).
   5273..5861    -  rep_origin     ori: high-copy-number ColE1/pMB1/pBR322/pUC origin of replication
   6032..6892    -  CDS            AmpR: β-lactamase; bla; confers resistance to ampicillin, carbenicillin, and related antibiotics
   6893..6997    -  promoter       AmpR promoter: bla
   7092..7127    +  CDS            rop (fragment): Rop protein, which maintains plasmids at low copy number; rop
   7229..7328    +  misc_feature   bom (fragment): basis of mobility region from pBR322
   7334..7483    -  CDS            lacZα (fragment): LacZα fragment of β-galactosidase; lacZ fragment
   7483..7684    -  CDS            TcR (fragment): tetracycline efflux protein; tet; confers resistance to tetracycline
   7685..26      +  CDS            env (fragment) (across the origin): murine leukemia virus gPr80 envelope polyprotein precursor; env; proteolytically cleaved into gp70SU and p15TM subunits
>Addgene plasmid #18773 | MSCV Myc T58A puro | addgene full sequence | sequence record 134181 | Addgene NGS result
TGAAGCCTATAGAGTACGAGCCATAGATAAAATAAAAGATTTTATTTAGTCTCCAGAAAAAGGGGGGAAT
GAAAGACCCCACCTGTAGGTTTGGCAAGCTAGCTTAAGTAACGCCATTTTGCAAGGCATGGAAAATACAT
AACTGAGAATAGAGAAGTTCAGATCAAGGTTAGGAACAGAGAGACAGCAGAATATGGGCCAAACAGGATA
TCTGTGGTAAGCAGTTCCTGCCCCGGCTCAGGGCCAAGAACAGATGGTCCCCAGATGCGGTCCCGCCCTC
AGCAGTTTCTAGAGAACCATCAGATGTTTCCAGGGTGCCCCAAGGACCTGAAATGACCCTGTGCCTTATT
TGAACTAACCAATCAGTTCGCTTCTCGCTTCTGTTCGCGCGCTTCTGCTCCCCGAGCTCAATAAAAGAGC
CCACAACCCCTCACTCGGCGCGCCAGTCCTCCGATAGACTGCGTCGCCCGGGTACCCGTATTCCCAATAA
AGCCTCTTGCTGTTTGCATCCGAATCGTGGACTCGCTGATCCTTGGGAGGGTCTCCTCAGATTGATTGAC
TGCCCACCTCGGGGGTCTTTCATTTGGAGGTTCCACCGAGATTTGGAGACCCCTGCCCAGGGACCACCGA
CCCCCCCGCCGGGAGGTAAGCTGGCCAGCGGTCGTTTCGTGTCTGTCTCTGTCTTTGTGCGTGTTTGTGC
CGGCATCTAATGTTTGCGCCTGCGTCTGTACTAGTTAGCTAACTAGCTCTGTATCTGGCGGACCCGTGGT
GGAACTGACGAGTTCTGAACACCCGGCCGCAACCCTGGGAGACGTCCCAGGGACTTTGGGGGCCGTTTTT
GTGGCCCGACCTGAGGAAGGGAGTCGATGTGGAATCCGACCCCGTCAGGATATGTGGTTCTGGTAGGAGA
CGAGAACCTAAAACAGTTCCCGCCTCCGTCTGAATTTTTGCTTTCGGTTTGGAACCGAAGCCGCGCGTCT
TGTCTGCTGCAGCGCTGCAGCATCGTTCTGTGTTGTCTCTGTCTGACTGTGTTTCTGTATTTGTCTGAAA
ATTAGGGCCAGACTGTTACCACTCCCTTAAGTTTGACCTTAGGTCACTGGAAAGATGTCGAGCGGATCGC
TCACAACCAGTCGGTAGATGTCAAGAAGAGACGTTGGGTTACCTTCTGCTCTGCAGAATGGCCAACCTTT
AACGTCGGATGGCCGCGAGACGGCACCTTTAACCGAGACCTCATCACCCAGGTTAAGATCAAGGTCTTTT
CACCTGGCCCGCATGGACACCCAGACCAGGTCCCCTACATCGTGACCTGGGAAGCCTTGGCTTTTGACCC
CCCTCCCTGGGTCAAGCCCTTTGTACACCCTAAGCCTCCGCCTCCTCTTCCTCCATCCGCCCCGTCTCTC
CCCCTTGAACCTCCTCGTTCGACCCCGCCTCGATCCTCCCTTTATCCAGCCCTCACTCCTTCTCTAGGCG
CCGGAATTAGATCTTCGGCCAGCGACTAGTAGAAGCCACCATGGATAGCTATCCTTATGACGTGCCTGAC
TATGCCAGCCTGATGCTGATGAGCTATCCTTATGACGTGCCTGACTATGCCAGCCTGATGCTGATGAGCT
ATCCTTATGACGTGCCTGACTATGCCAGCCTGATGCTGATGTCTAGACCCCTCAACGTTAGCTTCACCAA
CAGGAACTATGACCTCGACTACGACTCGGTGCAGCCGTATTTCTACTGCGACGAGGAGGAGAACTTCTAC
CAGCAGCAGCAGCAGAGCGAGCTGCAGCCCCCGGCGCCCAGCGAGGATATCTGGAAGAAATTCGAGCTGC
TGCCCGCGCCGCCCCTGTCCCCTAGCCGCCGCTCCGGGCTCTGCTCGCCCTCCTACGTTGCGGTCACACC
CTTCTCCCTTCGGGGAGACAACGACGGCGGTGGCGGGAGCTTCTCCACGGCCGACCAGCTGGAGATGGTG
ACCGAGCTGCTGGGAGGAGACATGGTGAACCAGAGTTTCATCTGCGACCCGGACGACGAGACCTTCATCA
AAAACATCATCATCCAGGACTGTATGTGGAGCGGCTTCTCGGCCGCCGCCAAGCTCGTCTCAGAGAAGCT
GGCCTCCTACCAGGCTGCGCGCAAAGACAGCGGCAGCCCGAACCCCGCCCGCGGCCACAGCGTCTGCTCC
ACCTCCAGCTTGTACCTGCAGGATCTGAGCGCCGCCGCCTCAGAGTGCATCGACCCCTCGGTGGTCTTCC
CCTACCCTCTCAACGACAGCAGCTCGCCCAAGTCCTGCGCCTCGCAAGACTCCAGCGCCTTCTCTCCGTC
CTCGGATTCTCTGCTCTCCTCGACGGAGTCCTCCCCGCAGGGCAGCCCCGAGCCCCTGGTGCTCCATGAG
GAGACACCGCCCACCACCAGCAGCGACTCTGAGGAGGAACAAGAAGATGAGGAAGAAATCGATGTTGTTT
CTGTGGAAAAGAGGCAGGCTCCTGGCAAAAGGTCAGAGTCTGGATCACCTTCTGCTGGAGGCCACAGCAA
ACCTCCTCACAGCCCACTGGTCCTCAAGAGGTGCCACGTCTCCACACATCAGCACAACTACGCAGCGCCT
CCCTCCACTCGGAAGGACTATCCTGCTGCCAAGAGGGTCAAGTTGGACAGTGTCAGAGTCCTGAGACAGA
TCAGCAACAACCGAAAATGCACCAGCCCCAGGTCCTCGGACACCGAGGAGAATGTCAAGAGGCGAACACA
CAACGTCTTGGAGCGCCAGAGGAGGAACGAGCTAAAACGGAGCTTTTTTGCCCTGCGTGACCAGATCCCG
GAGTTGGAAAACAATGAAAAGGCCCCCAAGGTAGTTATCCTTAAAAAAGCCACAGCATACATCCTGTCCG
TCCAAGCAGAGGAGCAAAAGCTCATTTCTGAAGAGGACTTGTTGCGGAAACGACGAGAACAGTTGAAACA
CAAACTTGAACAGCTACGGAACTCTTGTGCGTAAGTCGACGGATCCTGAGAATTCTACCGGGTAGGGGAG
GCGCTTTTCCCAAGGCAGTCTGGAGCATGCGCTTTAGCAGCCCCGCTGGGCACTTGGCGCTACACAAGTG
GCCTCTGGCCTCGCACACATTCCACATCCACCGGTAGGCGCCAACCGGCTCCGTTCTTTGGTGGCCCCTT
CGCGCCACCTTCTACTCCTCCCCTAGTCAGGAAGTTCCCCCCCGCCCCGCAGCTCGCGTCGTGCAGGACG
TGACAAATGGAAGTAGCACGTCTCACTAGTCTCGTGCAGATGGACAGCACCGCTGAGCAATGGAAGCGGG
TAGGCCTTTGGGGCAGCGGCCAATAGCAGCTTTGCTCCTTCGCTTTCTGGGCTCAGAGGCTGGGAAGGGG
TGGGTCCGGGGGCGGGCTCAGGGGCGGGCTCAGGGGCGGGGCGGGCGCCCGAAGGTCCTCCGGAGGCCCG
GCATTCTGCACGCTTCAAAAGCGCACGTCTGCCGCGCTGTTCTCCTCTTCCTCATCTCCGGGCCTTTCGA
CCTGCAGCCCAAGCTTACCATGACCGAGTACAAGCCCACGGTGCGCCTCGCCACCCGCGACGACGTCCCC
AGGGCCGTACGCACCCTCGCCGCCGCGTTCGCCGACTACCCCGCCACGCGCCACACCGTCGATCCGGACC
GCCACATCGAGCGGGTCACCGAGCTGCAAGAACTCTTCCTCACGCGCGTCGGGCTCGACATCGGCAAGGT
GTGGGTCGCGGACGACGGCGCCGCGGTGGCGGTCTGGACCACGCCGGAGAGCGTCGAAGCGGGGGCGGTG
TTCGCCGAGATCGGCCCGCGCATGGCCGAGTTGAGCGGTTCCCGGCTGGCCGCGCAGCAACAGATGGAAG
GCCTCCTGGCGCCGCACCGGCCCAAGGAGCCCGCGTGGTTCCTGGCCACCGTCGGCGTCTCGCCCGACCA
CCAGGGCAAGGGTCTGGGCAGCGCCGTCGTGCTCCCCGGAGTGGAGGCGGCCGAGCGCGCCGGGGTGCCC
GCCTTCCTGGAGACCTCCGCGCCCCGCAACCTCCCCTTCTACGAGCGGCTCGGCTTCACCGTCACCGCCG
ACGTCGAGGTGCCCGAAGGACCGCGCACCTGGTGCATGACCCGCAAGCCCGGTGCCTGACGCCCGCCCCA
CGACCCGCAGCGCCCGACCGAAAGGAGCGCACGACCCCATGCATCGATAAAATAAAAGATTTTATTTAGT
CTCCAGAAAAAGGGGGGAATGAAAGACCCCACCTGTAGGTTTGGCAAGCTAGCTTAAGTAACGCCATTTT
GCAAGGCATGGAAAATACATAACTGAGAATAGAGAAGTTCAGATCAAGGTTAGGAACAGAGAGACAGCAG
AATATGGGCCAAACAGGATATCTGTGGTAAGCAGTTCCTGCCCCGGCTCAGGGCCAAGAACAGATGGTCC
CCAGATGCGGTCCCGCCCTCAGCAGTTTCTAGAGAACCATCAGATGTTTCCAGGGTGCCCCAAGGACCTG
AAATGACCCTGTGCCTTATTTGAACTAACCAATCAGTTCGCTTCTCGCTTCTGTTCGCGCGCTTCTGCTC
CCCGAGCTCAATAAAAGAGCCCACAACCCCTCACTCGGCGCGCCAGTCCTCCGATAGACTGCGTCGCCCG
GGTACCCGTGTATCCAATAAACCCTCTTGCAGTTGCATCCGACTTGTGGTCTCGCTGTTCCTTGGGAGGG
TCTCCTCTGAGTGATTGACTACCCGTCAGCGGGGGTCTTTCATGGGTAACAGTTTCTTGAAGTTGGAGAA
CAACATTCTGAGGGTAGGAGTCGAATATTAAGTAATCCTGACTCAATTAGCCACTGTTTTGAATCCACAT
ACTCCAATACTCCTGAAATAGTTCATTATGGACAGCGCAGAAAGAGCTGGGGAGAATTGTGAAATTGTTA
TCCGCTCACAATTCCACACAACATACGAGCCGGAAGCATAAAGTGTAAAGCCTGGGGTGCCTAATGAGTG
AGCTAACTCACATTAATTGCGTTGCGCTCACTGCCCGCTTTCCAGTCGGGAAACCTGTCGTGCCAGCTGC
ATTAATGAATCGGCCAACGCGCGGGGAGAGGCGGTTTGCGTATTGGGCGCTCTTCCGCTTCCTCGCTCAC
TGACTCGCTGCGCTCGGTCGTTCGGCTGCGGCGAGCGGTATCAGCTCACTCAAAGGCGGTAATACGGTTA
TCCACAGAATCAGGGGATAACGCAGGAAAGAACATGTGAGCAAAAGGCCAGCAAAAGGCCAGGAACCGTA
AAAAGGCCGCGTTGCTGGCGTTTTTCCATAGGCTCCGCCCCCCTGACGAGCATCACAAAAATCGACGCTC
AAGTCAGAGGTGGCGAAACCCGACAGGACTATAAAGATACCAGGCGTTTCCCCCTGGAAGCTCCCTCGTG
CGCTCTCCTGTTCCGACCCTGCCGCTTACCGGATACCTGTCCGCCTTTCTCCCTTCGGGAAGCGTGGCGC
TTTCTCATAGCTCACGCTGTAGGTATCTCAGTTCGGTGTAGGTCGTTCGCTCCAAGCTGGGCTGTGTGCA
CGAACCCCCCGTTCAGCCCGACCGCTGCGCCTTATCCGGTAACTATCGTCTTGAGTCCAACCCGGTAAGA
CACGACTTATCGCCACTGGCAGCAGCCACTGGTAACAGGATTAGCAGAGCGAGGTATGTAGGCGGTGCTA
CAGAGTTCTTGAAGTGGTGGCCTAACTACGGCTACACTAGAAGAACAGTATTTGGTATCTGCGCTCTGCT
GAAGCCAGTTACCTTCGGAAAAAGAGTTGGTAGCTCTTGATCCGGCAAACAAACCACCGCTGGTAGCGGT
GGTTTTTTTGTTTGCAAGCAGCAGATTACGCGCAGAAAAAAAGGATCTCAAGAAGATCCTTTGATCTTTT
CTACGGGGTCTGACGCTCAGTGGAACGAAAACTCACGTTAAGGGATTTTGGTCATGAGATTATCAAAAAG
GATCTTCACCTAGATCCTTTTAAATTAAAAATGAAGTTTTAAATCAATCTAAAGTATATATGAGTAAACT
TGGTCTGACAGTTACCAATGCTTAATCAGTGAGGCACCTATCTCAGCGATCTGTCTATTTCGTTCATCCA
TAGTTGCCTGACTCCCCGTCGTGTAGATAACTACGATACGGGAGGGCTTACCATCTGGCCCCAGTGCTGC
AATGATACCGCGAGACCCACGCTCACCGGCTCCAGATTTATCAGCAATAAACCAGCCAGCCGGAAGGGCC
GAGCGCAGAAGTGGTCCTGCAACTTTATCCGCCTCCATCCAGTCTATTAATTGTTGCCGGGAAGCTAGAG
TAAGTAGTTCGCCAGTTAATAGTTTGCGCAACGTTGTTGCCATTGCTACAGGCATCGTGGTGTCACGCTC
GTCGTTTGGTATGGCTTCATTCAGCTCCGGTTCCCAACGATCAAGGCGAGTTACATGATCCCCCATGTTG
TGCAAAAAAGCGGTTAGCTCCTTCGGTCCTCCGATCGTTGTCAGAAGTAAGTTGGCCGCAGTGTTATCAC
TCATGGTTATGGCAGCACTGCATAATTCTCTTACTGTCATGCCATCCGTAAGATGCTTTTCTGTGACTGG
TGAGTACTCAACCAAGTCATTCTGAGAATAGTGTATGCGGCGACCGAGTTGCTCTTGCCCGGCGTCAATA
CGGGATAATACCGCGCCACATAGCAGAACTTTAAAAGTGCTCATCATTGGAAAACGTTCTTCGGGGCGAA
AACTCTCAAGGATCTTACCGCTGTTGAGATCCAGTTCGATGTAACCCACTCGTGCACCCAACTGATCTTC
AGCATCTTTTACTTTCACCAGCGTTTCTGGGTGAGCAAAAACAGGAAGGCAAAATGCCGCAAAAAAGGGA
ATAAGGGCGACACGGAAATGTTGAATACTCATACTCTTCCTTTTTCAATATTATTGAAGCATTTATCAGG
GTTATTGTCTCATGAGCGGATACATATTTGAATGTATTTAGAAAAATAAACAAATAGGGGTTCCGCGCAC
ATTTCCCCGAAAAGTGCCACCTGACGTCTAAGAAACCATTATTATCATGACATTAACCTATAAAAATAGG
CGTATCACGAGGCCCTTTCGTCTCGCGCGTTTCGGTGATGACGGTGAAAACCTCTGACACATGCAGCTCC
CGGAGACGGTCACAGCTTGTCTGTAAGCGGATGCCGGGAGCAGACAAGCCCGTCAGGGCGCGTCAGCGGG
TGTTGGCGGGTGTCGGGGCTGGCTTAACTATGCGGCATCAGAGCAGATTGTACTGAGAGTGCACCATATG
CGGTGTGAAATACCGCACAGATGCGTAAGGAGAAAATACCGCATCAGGCGCCATTCGCCATTCAGGCTGC
GCAACTGTTGGGAAGGGCGATCGGTGCGGGCCTCTTCGCTATTACGCCAGCTGGCGAAAGGGGGATGTGC
TGCAAGGCGATTAAGTTGGGTAACGCCAGGGTTTTCCCAGTCACGACGTTGTAAAACGACGGCGCAAGGA
ATGGTGCATGCAAGGAGATGGCGCCCAACAGTCCCCCGGCCACGGGGCCTGCCACCATACCCACGCCGAA
ACAAGCGCTCATGAGCCCGAAGTGGCGAGCCCGATCTTCCCCATCGGTGATGTCGGCGATATAGGCGCCA
GCAACCGCACCTGTGGCGCCGGTGATGCCGGCCACGATGCGTCCGGCGTAGAGGCGATTAGTCCAATTTG
TTAAAGACAGGATATCAGTGGTCCAGGCTCTAGTTTTGACTCAACAATATCACCAGC
