>Addgene plasmid #18773 | MSCV Myc T58A puro | addgene partial sequence | sequence record 24666 | pLXSN-5
CCTCACTCCTTCTCTAGGCGCCGGAATTAGATCTTCGGCCAGCGACTAGTAGAAGCCACCATGGATAGCT
ATCCTTATGACGTGCCTGACTATGCCAGCCTGATGCTGATGAGCTATCCTTATGACGTGCCTGACTATGC
CAGCCTGATGCTGATGAGCTATCCTTATGACGTGCCTGACTATGCCAGCCTGATGCTGATGTCTAGACCC
CTCAACGTTAGCTTCACCAACAGGAACTATGACCTCGACTACGACTCGGTGCAGCCGTATTTCTACTGCG
ACGAGGAGGAGAACTTCTACCAGCAGCAGCAGCAGAGCGAGCTGCAGCCCCCGGCGCCCAGCGAGGATAT
CTGGAAGAAATTCGAGCTGCTGCCCGCGCCGCCCCTGTCCCCTAGCCGCCGCTCCGGGCTCTGCTCGCCC
TCCTACGTTGCGGTCACACCCTTCTCCCTTCGGGGAGACAACGACGGCGGTGGCGGGAGCTTCTCCACGG
CCGACCAGCTGGAGATGGTGACCGAGCTGCTGGGAGGAGACATGGTGAACCAGAGTTTCATCTGCGACCC
GGACGACGAGAC
